Addgene plasmid #23702: pDONR223-NME7
Depositing lab: William Hahn & David Root. Depositing organization: Dana-Farber Cancer Institute. Publication: COT drives resistance to RAF inhibition through MAP kinase pathway reactivation. Johannessen CM, Boehm JS, Kim SY, Thomas SR, Wardwell L, Johnson LA, Emery CM, Stransky N, Cogdill AP, Barretina J, Caponigro G, Hieronymus H, Murray RR, Salehi-Ashtiani K, Hill DE, Vidal M, Zhao JJ, Yang X, Alkan O, Kim S, Harris JL, Wilson CJ, Myer VE, Finan PM, Root DE, Roberts TM, Golub T, Flaherty KT, Dummer R, Weber BL, Sellers WR, Schlegel R, Wargo JA, Hahn WC, Garraway LA. Nature. 2010 Dec 16;468(7326):968-72. doi: 10.1038/nature09627 PubMed 21107320.
Backbone
  Vector backbone: pDONR223
  Backbone manufacturer: Invitrogen
  Backbone size w/o insert (bp): 5005
  Vector type: Gateway Donor vector
Growth in bacteria
  Bacterial resistance: Spectinomycin, 50 μg/mL
  Growth temperature: 37°C
  Growth strain: DH5alpha
  Copy number: High Copy
Gene/Insert
  Gene/Insert name: NME7 (alt name: non-metastatic cells 7, protein expressed in (nucleoside-diphosphate kinase))
  Species: H. sapiens (human)
  Insert size (bp): 1131
  Entrez Gene: NME7 (a.k.a. CFAP67, MN23H7, NDK 7, NDK7, nm23-H7)
  Cloning method: Gateway Cloning
  Sequencing primers: 5′ M13pUC-fwd; 3′ M13rev
Terms and licenses: Academic/Nonprofit Terms; Industry Terms: Not Available to Industry
Depositor comments: The ORF has no Stop codon. This design enables easy recombination into a destination vector to add an epitope tag of choice and Stop codon to the ORF. Do NOT use this plasmid directly for transfections. A set of 4 custom lentiviral vectors is available ( pLX301 (http://www.addgene.org/25895/) , pLX302 (http://www.addgene.org/25896/) , pLX303 (http://www.addgene.org/25897/) , pLX304 (http://www.addgene.org/25890/) ) to be used to express these ORFs in mammalian cells. These plasmids are not included in the kit and must be ordered separately.
How to cite: pDONR223-NME7 was a gift from William Hahn & David Root (Addgene plasmid # 23702 ; http://n2t.net/addgene:23702 ; RRID:Addgene_23702)
