[The description below was written by a language model from this plasmid's Addgene catalogue record.]
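Description:
pDONR223-NME7 is a Gateway entry-type clone built in the pDONR223 donor vector backbone (about 5 kb without insert), carrying the human NME7 open reading frame, an insert of roughly 1.1 kb. NME7, also known as nm23-H7 or NDK7, encodes a member of the nucleoside-diphosphate kinase family. The plasmid is maintained in E. coli at high copy number and is selected with spectinomycin. The record does not list the origin of replication or provide a feature table, so individual backbone elements cannot be detailed beyond this, although the use of M13 forward and reverse sequencing primers indicates that these standard priming sites flank the cloned ORF.

The ORF was introduced by Gateway recombination and has no stop codon. This "open" configuration allows it to be transferred by a further recombination reaction into a destination vector that supplies a C-terminal epitope tag and a stop codon in frame. As a donor-vector clone, the plasmid serves as a shuttle and storage form of the ORF rather than as an expression construct, and the depositor states that it should not be used directly for transfection. The record does not mention any promoter driving the insert. The depositor points to a companion set of custom lentiviral destination vectors, the pLX301 to pLX304 series, as the intended route for expressing this and related ORFs in mammalian cells. The clone belongs to a kit of such ORF clones and is associated with a study of how MAP kinase pathway reactivation produces resistance to RAF inhibition.
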