>Addgene plasmid #23702 | pDONR223-NME7 | depositor partial sequence | sequence record 11169 | Author sequence
ATGAATCATAGTGAAAGATTCGTTTTCATTGCAGAGTGGTATGATCCAAATGCTTCACTTCTTCGACGTT
ATGAGCTTTTATTTTACCCAGGGGATGGATCTGTTGAAATGCATGATGTAAAGAATCATCGCACCTTTTT
AAAGCGGACCAAATATGATAACCTGCACTTGGAAGATTTATTTATAGGCAACAAAGTGAATGTCTTCTCT
CGACAACTGGTATTAATTGACTATGGGGATCAATATACAGCTCGCCAGCTGGGCAGTAGGAAAGAAAAAA
CGCTAGCCCTAATTAAACCAGATGCAATATCAAAGGCTGGAGAAATAATTGAAATAATAAACAAAGCTGG
ATTTACTATAACCAAACTCAAAATGATGATGCTTTCAAGGAAAGAAGCATTGGATTTTCATGTAGATCAC
CAGTCAAGACCCTTTTTCAATGAGCTGATCCAGTTTATTACAACTGGTCCTATTATTGCCATGGAGATTT
TAAGAGATGATGCTATATGTGAATGGAAAAGACTGCTGGGACCTGCAAACTCTGGAGTGGCACGCACAGA
TGCTTCTGAAAGCATTAGAGCCCTCTTTGGAACAGATGGCATAAGAAATGCAGCGCATGGCCCTGATTCT
TTTGCTTCTGCGGCCAGAGAAATGGAGTTGTTTTTTCCTTCAAGTGGAGGTTGTGGGCCGGCAAACACTG
CTAAATTTACTAATTGTACCTGTTGCATTGTTAAACCCCATGCTGTCAGTGAAGGACTGTTGGGAAAGAT
CCTGATGGCTATCCGAGATGCAGGTTTTGAAATCTCAGCTATGCAGATGTTCAATATGGATCGGGTTAAT
GTTGAGGAATTCTATGAAGTTTATAAAGGAGTAGTGACCGAATATCATGACATGGTGACAGAAATGTATT
CTGGCCCTTGTGTAGCAATGGAGATTCAACAGAATAATGCTACAAAGACATTTCGAGAATTTTGTGGACC
TGCTGATCCTGAAATTGCCCGGCATTTACGCCCTGGAACTCTCAGAGCAATCTTTGGTAAAACTAAGATC
CAGAATGCTGTTCACTGTACTGATCTGCCAGAGGATGGCCTATTAGAGGTTCAATACTTCTTCAAGATCT
TGGATAATTAG
