>Addgene plasmid #23702 | pDONR223-NME7 | addgene partial sequence | sequence record 29506 | 23702 with M13pUc-fwd
AATGATTTTATTTTGACTGATAGTGACCTGTTCGTTGCAACAAATTGATGAGCAATGCTTTTTTATAATG
CCAACTTTGTACAAAAAAGTTGGCATGAATCATAGTAAAAGATTCGTTTTCATTGCAGAGTGGTATGATC
CAAATGCTTCACTTCTTCGACGTTATGAGCTTTTATTTTACCCAGGGGATGGATCTGTTGAAATGCATGA
TGTAAAGAATCATCGCACCTTTTTAAAGCGGACCAAATATGATAACCTGCACTTGGAAGATTTATTTATA
GGCAACAAAGTGAATGTCTTCTCTCGACAACTGGTATTAATTGACTATGGGGATCAATATACAGCTCGCC
AGCTGGGCAGTAGGAAAGAAAAAACGCTAGCCCTAATTAAACCAGATGCAATATCAAAGGCTGGAGAAAT
AATTGAAATAATAAACAAAGCTGGATTTACTATAACCAAACTCAAAATGATGATGCTTTCAAGGAAAGAA
GCATTGGATTTTCATGTAGATCACCAGTCAAGACCCTTTTTCAATGAGCTGATCCAGTTTATTACAACTG
GTCCTATTATTGCCATGGAGATTTTAAGAGATGATGCTATATGTGAATGGAAAAGACTGCTGGGACCTGC
AAACTCTGGAGTGGCACGCACAGAT
